>Addgene plasmid #222199 | pET20b-mPTER-L255A | addgene full sequence | sequence record 442814 | Addgene NGS Result
TGGCGAATGGG
[124 nt withheld, positions 12-135]
C
[91 nt withheld, positions 137-227]
A
[49 nt withheld, positions 229-277]
CCTTTGACGTTGGAGTCCACGTTCTTT
[37 nt withheld, positions 305-341]
ACCCTATCTCGGTCTATTCTTTTGATTTATAAGGGATTTTGCCGATTTCGGCCTATTGGTTAAAAAATGA
GCTGATTTAACAAAAATTTAACGCGAATTTTAACAAAATATTAACGCTTACAATTTAGGTGGCACTTTTC
GGGGAAATGTGCGCGGAACCCCTATTTGTTTATTTTTCTAAATACATTCAAATATGTATCCGCTCATGAG
ACAATAACCCTGATAAATGCTTCAATAATATTGAAAAAGGAAGAGTATGAGTATTCAACATTTCCGTGTC
GCCCTTATTCCCTTTTTTGCGGCATTTTGCCTTCCTGTTTTTGCTCACCCAGAAACGCTGGTGAAAGTAA
AAGATGCTGAAGATCAGTTGGGTGCACGAGTGGGTTACATCGAACTGGATCTCAACAGCGGTAAGATCCT
TGAGAGTTTTCGCCCCGAAGAACGTTTTCCAATGATGAGCACTTTTAAAGTTCTGCTATGTGGCGCGGTA
TTATCCCGTATTGACGCCGGGCAAGAGCAACTCGGTCGCCGCATACACTATTCTCAGAATGACTTGGTTG
AGTACTCACCAGTCACAGAAAAGCATCTTACGGATGGCATGACAGTAAGAGAATTATGCAGTGCTGCCAT
AACCATGAGTGATAACACTGCGGCCAACTTACTTCTGACAACGATCGGAGGACCGAAGGAGCTAACCGCT
TTTTTGCACAACATGGGGGATCATGTAACTCGCCTTGATCGTTGGGAACCGGAGCTGAATGAAGCCATAC
CAAACGACGAGCGTGACACCACGATGCCTGCAGCAATGGCAACAACGTTGCGCAAACTATTAACTGGCGA
ACTACTTACTCTAGCTTCCCGGCAACAATTAATAGACTGGATGGAGGCGGATAAAGTTGCAGGACCACTT
CTGCGCTCGGCCCTTCCGGCTGGCTGGTTTATTGCTGATAAATCTGGAGCCGGTGAGCGTGGGTCTCGCG
GTATCATTGCAGCACTGGGGCCAGATGGTAAGCCCTCCCGTATCGTAGTTATCTACACGACGGGGAGTCA
GGCAACTATGGATGAACGAAATAGACAGATCGCTGAGATAGGTGCCTCACTGATTAAGCATTGGTAACTG
TCAGACCAAGTTTACTCATATATACTTTAGATTGATTTAAAACTTCATTTTTAATTTAAAAGGATCTAGG
TGAAGATCCTTTTTGATAATCTCATGACCAAAATCCCTTAACGTGAGTTTTCGTTCCACTGAGCGTCAGA
CCCCGTAGAAAAGATCAAAGGATCTTCTTGAGATCCTTTTTTTCTGCGCGTAATCTGCTGCTTGCAAACA
AAAAAACCACCGCTACCAGCGGTGGTTTGTTTGCCGGATCAAGAGCTACCAACTCTTTTTCCGAAGGTAA
CTGGCTTCAGCAGAGCGCAGATACCAAATACTGTCCTTCTAGTGTAGCCGTAGTTAGGCCACCACTTCAA
GAACTCTGTAGCACCGCCTACATACCTCGCTCTGCTAATCCTGTTACCAGTGGCTGCTGCCAGTGGCGAT
AAGTCGTGTCTTACCGGGTTGGACTCAAGACGATAGTTACCGGATAAGGCGCAGCGGTCGGGCTGAACGG
GGGGTTCGTGCACACAGCCCAGCTTGGAGCGAACGACCTACACCGAACTGAGATACCTACAGCGTGAGCT
ATGAGAAAGCGCCACGCTTCCCGAAGGGAGAAAGGCGGACAGGTATCCGGTAAGCGGCAGGGTCGGAACA
GGAGAGCGCACGAGGGAGCTTCCAGGGGGAAACGCCTGGTATCTTTATAGTCCTGTCGGGTTTCGCCACC
TCTGACTTGAGCGTCGATTTTTGTGATGCTCGTCAGGGGGGCGGAGCCTATGGAAAAACGCCAGCAACGC
GGCCTTTTTACGGTTCCTGGCCTTTTGCTGGCCTTTTGCTCACATGTTCTTTCCTGCGTTATCCCCTGAT
TCTGTGGATAACCGTATTACCGCCTTTGAGTGAGCTGATACCGCTCGCCGCAGCCGAACGACCGAGCGCA
GCGAGTCAGTGAGCGAGGAAGCGGAAGAGCGCCTGATGCGGTATTTTCTCCTTACGCATCTGTGCGGTAT
TTCACACCGCAATGGTGCACTCTCAGTACAATCTGCTCTGATGCCGCATAGTTAAGCCAGTATACACTCC
GCTATCGCTACGTGACTGGGTCATGGCTGCGCCCCGACACCCGCCAACACCCGCTGACGCGCCCTGACGG
GCTTGTCTGCTCCCGGCATCCGCTTACAGACAAGCTGTGACCGTCTCCGGGAGCTGCATGTGTCAGAGGT
TTTCACCGTCATCACCGAAACGCGCGAGGCAGCTGCGGTAAAGCTCATCAGCGTGGTCGTGAAGCGATTC
ACAGATGTCTGCCTGTTCATCCGCGTCCAGCTCGTTGAGTTTCTCCAGAAGCGTTAATGTCTGGCTTCTG
ATAAAGCGGGCCATGTTAAGGGCGGTTTTTTCCTGTTTGGTCACTGATGCCTCCGTGTAAGGGGGATTTC
TGTTCATGGGGGTAATGATACCGATGAAACGAGAGAGGATGCTCACGATACGGGTTACTGATGATGAACA
TGCCCGGTTACTGGAACGTTGTGAGGGTAAACAACTGGCGGTATGGATGCGGCGGGACCAGAGAAAAATC
ACTCAGGGTCAATGCCAGCGCTTCGTTAATACAGATGTAGGTGTTCCACAGGGTAGCCAGCAGCATCCTG
CGATGCAGATCCGGAACATAATGGTGCAGGGCGCTGACTTCCGCGTTTCCAGACTTTACGAAACACGGAA
ACCGAAGACCATTCATGTTGTTGCTCAGGTCGCAGACGTTTTGCAGCAGCAGTCGCTTCACGTTCGCTCG
CGTATCGGTGATTCATTCTGCTAACCAGTAAGGCAACCCCGCCAGCCTAGCCGGGTCCTCAACGACAGGA
GCACGATCATGCGCACCCGTGGCCAGGACCCAACGCTGCCCGAGATCTCGATCCCGCGAAATTAATACGA
CTCACTATAGGGAGACCACAACGGTTTCCCTCTAGAAATAATTTTGTTTAACTTTAAGAAGGAGATATAC
ATATGTGGAGTCATCCTCAGTTCGAGAAAGGATCCTCGAGCCTTAGTGGCAAAGTGCAAACCGTGCTTGG
CCTTGTCGAACCTTCTCAATTAGGCCGCACTCTGACTCATGAGCATTTGACTATGACCTTTGACAGCTTT
TATTGTCCTCCGCCGCCGTGCCACGAAGTAACTAGCAAAGAGCCGATCATGATGAAGAACTTGTTCTGGA
TTCAAAAAAACCCTTATTCCCACCGCGAGAATTTGCAGTTAAATCAGGAGGTAGGGGCAATCCGTGAGGA
GCTTTTATACTTCAAAGCTAAGGGTGGTGGAGCCTTGGTAGAGAATACTACGACCGGTCTGTCTCGCGAC
GTCCATACTCTTAAGTGGTTAGCAGAACAGACCGGAGTACATATTATCGCAGGCGCGGGCTTCTACGTGG
ATGCGACACATTCGGCAGCCACGCGCGCAATGTCGGTTGAGCAGTTAACGGATGTGCTTATTAATGAAAT
CCTGCATGGTGCTGATGGAACCAGCATCAAATGCGGGGTCATCGGCGAAATCGGATGTAGCTGGCCGTTG
ACCGATTCTGAGCGTAAAATCCTTGAGGCTACAGCGCACGCGCAAGCCCAATTAGGATGTCCGGTTATTA
TCCACCCGGGCCGCAATCCCGGCGCACCGTTCCAGATTATTCGTATTTTGCAAGAAGCAGGGGCAGACAT
TAGCAAAACGGTTATGTCTCACTTAGACCGCACCATCTTCGATAAGAAAGAGCTTTTAGAGTTTGCACAG
CTGGGATGCTACCTTGAGTACGATGCGTTCGGGACAGAGTTATTGAATTACCAGTTATCCCCGGATATTG
ATATGCCCGATGACAATAAACGTATTCGCCGTGTTCACTTTCTTGTCGACGAGGGGTATGAGGACCGTAT
CTTGATGGCGCACGACATCCACACGAAGCACCGTTTGATGAAGTATGGTGGACATGGGTACTCGCATATC
TTAACAAATATCGTGCCTAAAATGTTGTTGCGTGGATTGACAGAGCGCGTGTTGGATAAAATCCTGATTG
AGAACCCAAAACAGTGGCTTACCTTCAAGGCGGCCGCACTCGAGCACCACCACCACCACCACTGAGATCC
GGCTGCTAACAAAGCCCGAAAGGAAGCTGAGTTGGCTGCTGCCACCGCTGAGCAATAACTAGCATAACCC
CTTGGGGCCTCTAAACGGGTCTTGAGGGGTTTTTTGCTGAAAGGAGGAACTATATCCGGAT
Features (pLannotate 1.2.2; 13 found; start..end, strand, type, name):
     12..440     +  rep_origin     f1 ori (sequence partly withheld): f1 bacteriophage origin of replication; arrow indicates direction of (+) strand synthesis
    493..597     +  promoter       AmpR promoter: bla
    598..1458    +  CDS            AmpR: β-lactamase; bla; confers resistance to ampicillin, carbenicillin, and related antibiotics
   1629..2217    +  rep_origin     ori: high-copy-number ColE1/pMB1/pBR322/pUC origin of replication
   2403..2542    -  misc_feature   bom: basis of mobility region from pBR322
   2644..2835    -  CDS            rop: Rop protein, which maintains plasmids at low copy number; rop
   2852..3232    +  CDS            YPB1_ECOLX: Protein predicted: Swiss-Prot protein existence level 4. From Escherichia coli.
   3344..3362    +  promoter       T7 promoter: promoter for bacteriophage T7 RNA polymerase
   3394..3416    +  RBS            RBS: efficient ribosome binding site from bacteriophage T7 gene 10 (Olins and Rangwala, 1989)
   3457..4500    +  CDS            Pter: PTER_MOUSE - Experimental evidence at protein level: Swiss-Prot protein existence level 1. From Mus musculus (Mouse).
   4516..4533    +  CDS            9xHis (fragment): 9xHis affinity tag
   4543..4592    +  CDS            SET1 (fragment): solubility-enhancement tag derived from T7 phage gene 10B
   4600..4647    +  terminator     T7 terminator: transcription terminator for bacteriophage T7 RNA polymerase
