[The description below was written by a language model from this plasmid's Addgene catalogue record and pLannotate feature annotations shown in this document.]
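Description:
pET20b-mPTER-L255A is a bacterial expression plasmid built on the pET-20b backbone for producing a point mutant of mouse PTER (phosphotriesterase-related protein) in E. coli. The 4.7 kb sequenced record carries a ColE1/pMB1-type origin with the adjacent bom site and a rop annotation, an f1 phage origin, and a β-lactamase gene under its own promoter for ampicillin selection. The catalogue lists it as high copy, although the Rop protein normally acts to moderate copy number. The plasmid is maintained in a cloning strain such as DH5alpha, while expression requires a host that supplies T7 RNA polymerase, and the record names BL21.

The insert, cloned between the NdeI and NotI sites, is the mouse Pter coding sequence bearing an L255A substitution. It sits downstream of a T7 promoter and the efficient T7 gene 10 ribosome binding site, and is followed by a T7 terminator. No lac operator is annotated in the feature table. The catalogue describes an N-terminal Strep tag contributed by the insert. This tag is not separately annotated, but it is consistent with the gap between the RBS and the start of the Pter match and with the stated insert size exceeding the annotated coding region. A backbone-encoded C-terminal 6xHis tag is detected as a histidine-tag fragment just after the gene. The short "SET1" fragment called between the His tag and the terminator is probably a homology match to T7-derived backbone sequence rather than a functional fusion partner.

The dual tags allow affinity purification of the recombinant protein. The construct comes from work on a PTER-dependent pathway of taurine metabolism linked to energy balance. The record does not state the functional consequence of the L255A change.
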