Addgene plasmid #222199: pET20b-mPTER-L255A
Purpose: Bacterial expression of mouse PTER-L255A protein
Depositing lab: Jonathan Long. Depositing organization: Stanford University. Publication: A PTER-dependent pathway of taurine metabolism linked to energy balance. Wei W, Lyu X, Markhard AL, Fu S, Mardjuki RE, Cavanagh PE, Zeng X, Rajniak J, Lu N, Xiao S, Zhao M, Moya-Garzon MD, Truong SD, Chou JC, Wat LW, Chidambaranathan-Reghupaty S, Coassolo L, Xu D, Shen F, Huang W, Ramirez CB, Jang C, Svensson KJ, Fischbach MA, Long JZ. bioRxiv [Preprint]. 2024 Mar 22:2024.03.21.586194. doi: 10.1101/2024.03.21.586194. PubMed 38562797.
Backbone
  Vector backbone: pET-20b
  Vector type: Bacterial Expression
Growth in bacteria
  Bacterial resistance: Ampicillin, 100 μg/mL
  Growth temperature: 37°C
  Growth strain: DH5alpha
  Growth instructions: E. coli BL21 should be used for protein expression.
  Copy number: High Copy
Gene/Insert
  Gene/Insert name: PTER
  Species: M. musculus (mouse)
  Insert size (bp): 1113
  Mutation: L255A
  Entrez Gene: Pter (a.k.a. Mpr56-1)
  Tag / fusion protein: Strep (N terminal on insert); 6xHis (C terminal on backbone)
  Cloning method: Restriction Enzyme; 5′ cloning site NdeI (unknown if destroyed); 3′ cloning site NotI (unknown if destroyed)
Terms and licenses: Academic/Nonprofit Terms; Industry Terms: Not Available to Industry
Depositor comments: Please visit https://doi.org/10.1101/2024.03.21.586194 for bioRxiv preprint.
How to cite: pET20b-mPTER-L255A was a gift from Jonathan Long (Addgene plasmid # 222199 ; http://n2t.net/addgene:222199 ; RRID:Addgene_222199)
